>Addgene plasmid #147893 | pT7-EGFP-C1-HsNot1iso1_1318-1605_W | addgene full sequence | sequence record 390279 | Addgene NGS Result
TAGTTATTAATAGTAATCAATTACGGGGTCATTAGTTCATAGCCCATATATGGAGTTCCGCGTTACATAA
CTTACGGTAAATGGCCCGCCTGGCTGACCGCCCAACGACCCCCGCCCATTGACGTCAATAATGACGTATG
TTCCCATAGTAACGCCAATAGGGACTTTCCATTGACGTCAATGGGTGGAGTATTTACGGTAAACTGCCCA
CTTGGCAGTACATCAAGTGTATCATATGCCAAGTACGCCCCCTATTGACGTCAATGACGGTAAATGGCCC
GCCTGGCATTATGCCCAGTACATGACCTTATGGGACTTTCCTACTTGGCAGTACATCTACGTATTAGTCA
TCGCTATTACCATGGTGATGCGGTTTTGGCAGTACATCAATGGGCGTGGATAGCGGTTTGACTCACGGGG
ATTTCCAAGTCTCCACCCCATTGACGTCAATGGGAGTTTGTTTTGGCACCAAAATCAACGGGACTTTCCA
AAATGTCGTAACAACTCCGCCCCATTGACGCAAATGGGCGGTAGGCGTGTACGGTGGGAGGTCTATATAA
GCAGAGCTCTCTGGCTAACTAGAGAACCCACTGCTTACTGGCTTATCGAAATTAATACGACTCACTATAG
GGAGACCCAAGCTCTAGCGCTACCGGTCGCCACCATGGTGAGCAAGGGCGAGGAGCTGTTCACCGGGGTG
GTGCCCATCCTGGTCGAGCTGGACGGCGACGTAAACGGCCACAAGTTCAGCGTGTCCGGCGAGGGCGAGG
GCGATGCCACCTACGGCAAGCTGACCCTGAAGTTCATCTGCACCACCGGCAAGCTGCCCGTGCCCTGGCC
CACCCTCGTGACCACCCTGACCTACGGCGTGCAGTGCTTCAGCCGCTACCCCGACCACATGAAGCAGCAC
GACTTCTTCAAGTCCGCCATGCCCGAAGGCTACGTCCAGGAGCGCACCATCTTCTTCAAGGACGACGGCA
ACTACAAGACCCGCGCCGAGGTGAAGTTCGAGGGCGACACCCTGGTGAACCGCATCGAGCTGAAGGGCAT
CGACTTCAAGGAGGACGGCAACATCCTGGGGCACAAGCTGGAGTACAACTACAACAGCCACAACGTCTAT
ATCATGGCCGACAAGCAGAAGAACGGCATCAAGGTGAACTTCAAGATCCGCCACAACATCGAGGACGGCA
GCGTGCAGCTCGCCGACCACTACCAGCAGAACACCCCCATCGGCGACGGCCCCGTGCTGCTGCCCGACAA
CCACTACCTGAGCACCCAGTCCGCCCTGAGCAAAGACCCCAACGAGAAGCGCGATCACATGGTCCTGCTG
GAGTTCGTGACCGCCGCCGGGATCACTCTCGGCATGGACGAGCTGTACAAGTCCGGACTCAGATCTCGAG
CTGCTCCAAAGAAAGATGTCAAGCAGCCAGAAGAACTCCCTCCCATCACAACCACAACAACTTCTACTAC
ACCAGCTACCAACACCACTTGTACAGCCACGGTTCCACCACAGCCACAGTACAGCTACCACGACATCAAT
GTCTATTCCCTTGCGGGCTTGGCACCACACATTACTCTAAATCCAACAATTCCCTTGTTTCAGGCCCATC
CACAGTTGAAGCAGTGTGTGCGTCAGGCAATTGAACGGGCTGTCCAGGAGCTGGTCCATCCTGTGGTGGA
TCGATCAATTAAGATTGCCATGACTACTTGTGAGCAAATAGTCAGGAAGGATTTTGCCCTGGATTCGGAG
GAATCTCGAATGCGAATAGCAGCTCATCACATGATGCGTAACTTGACAGCTGGAATGGCTATGATTACAT
GCAGGGAACCTTTGCTCATGAGCATATCTACCAACTTAAAAAACAGTTTTGCCTCAGCCCTTCGTACTGC
TTCCCCACAACAAAGAGAAATGATGGATCAGGCAGCTGCTCAATTAGCTCAGGACAATTGTGAGTTGGCT
TGCTGTTTTATTCAGAAGACTGCAGTAGAAAAAGCAGGCCCTGAGATGGACAAGAGATTAGCAACTGAAT
TTGAGCTGAGAAAACATGCTAGGCAAGAAGGACGCAGATACTGTGATCCTGTTGTTTTAACATATCAAGC
TGAACGGATGCCAGAGCAAATCAGGCTGAAAGTTGGTGGTGTGGACCCAAAGCAGTTGGCTGTTTACGAA
GAGTTTGCACGCAATGTTCCTGGCTTCTTACCTACAAATGACTTAAGTCAGCCCACGGGATTTTTAGCCC
AGCCCATGAAGCAAGCTTGGGCAACATAGCCGCGGGCCCGGGATCCACCGGATCTAGATAACTGATCATA
ATCAGCCATACCACATTTGTAGAGGTTTTACTTGCTTTAAAAAACCTCCCACACCTCCCCCTGAACCTGA
AACATAAAATGAATGCAATTGTTGTTGTTAACTTGTTTATTGCAGCTTATAATGGTTACAAATAAAGCAA
TAGCATCACAAATTTCACAAATAAAGCATTTTTTTCACTGCATTCTAGTTGTGGTTTGTCCAAACTCATC
AATGTATCTTAACGCGTAAATTGTAAGCGTTAATATTTTGTTAAAATTCGCGTTAAATTTTTGTTAAATC
AGCTCATTTTTTAACCAATAGGCCGAAATCGGCAAAATCCCTTATAAATCAAAAGAATAGACCGAGATAG
GGT
[37 nt withheld, positions 2664-2700]
AAAGAACGTGGACTCCAACGTCAAAGG
[49 nt withheld, positions 2728-2776]
T
[91 nt withheld, positions 2778-2868]
G
[124 nt withheld, positions 2870-2993]
CAGGTGGCACTTTTCGGGGAAATGTGCGCGGAACCCCTATTTGTTTATTTTTCTAAATACATTCAAATAT
GTATCCGCTCATGAGACAATAACCCTGATAAATGCTTCAATAATATTGAAAAAGGAAGAGTCCTGAGGCG
GAAAGAACCAGCTGTGGAATGTGTGTCAGTTAGGGTGTGGAAAGTCCCCAGGCTCCCCAGCAGGCAGAAG
TATGCAAAGCATGCATCTCAATTAGTCAGCAACCAGGTGTGGAAAGTCCCCAGGCTCCCCAGCAGGCAGA
AGTATGCAAAGCATGCATCTCAATTAGTCAGCAACCATAGTCCCGCCCCTAACTCCGCCCATCCCGCCCC
TAACTCCGCCCAGTTCCGCCCATTCTCCGCCCCATGGCTGACTAATTTTTTTTATTTATGCAGAGGCCGA
GGCCGCCTCGGCCTCTGAGCTATTCCAGAAGTAGTGAGGAGGCTTTTTTGGAGGCCTAGGCTTTTGCAAA
GATCGATCAAGAGACAGGATGAGGATCGTTTCGCATGATTGAACAAGATGGATTGCACGCAGGTTCTCCG
GCCGCTTGGGTGGAGAGGCTATTCGGCTATGACTGGGCACAACAGACAATCGGCTGCTCTGATGCCGCCG
TGTTCCGGCTGTCAGCGCAGGGGCGCCCGGTTCTTTTTGTCAAGACCGACCTGTCCGGTGCCCTGAATGA
ACTGCAAGACGAGGCAGCGCGGCTATCGTGGCTGGCCACGACGGGCGTTCCTTGCGCAGCTGTGCTCGAC
GTTGTCACTGAAGCGGGAAGGGACTGGCTGCTATTGGGCGAAGTGCCGGGGCAGGATCTCCTGTCATCTC
ACCTTGCTCCTGCCGAGAAAGTATCCATCATGGCTGATGCAATGCGGCGGCTGCATACGCTTGATCCGGC
TACCTGCCCATTCGACCACCAAGCGAAACATCGCATCGAGCGAGCACGTACTCGGATGGAAGCCGGTCTT
GTCGATCAGGATGATCTGGACGAAGAGCATCAGGGGCTCGCGCCAGCCGAACTGTTCGCCAGGCTCAAGG
CGAGCATGCCCGACGGCGAGGATCTCGTCGTGACCCATGGCGATGCCTGCTTGCCGAATATCATGGTGGA
AAATGGCCGCTTTTCTGGATTCATCGACTGTGGCCGGCTGGGTGTGGCGGACCGCTATCAGGACATAGCG
TTGGCTACCCGTGATATTGCTGAAGAGCTTGGCGGCGAATGGGCTGACCGCTTCCTCGTGCTTTACGGTA
TCGCCGCTCCCGATTCGCAGCGCATCGCCTTCTATCGCCTTCTTGACGAGTTCTTCTGAGCGGGACTCTG
GGGTTCGAAATGACCGACCAAGCGACGCCCAACCTGCCATCACGAGATTTCGATTCCACCGCCGCCTTCT
ATGAAAGGTTGGGCTTCGGAATCGTTTTCCGGGACGCCGGCTGGATGATCCTCCAGCGCGGGGATCTCAT
GCTGGAGTTCTTCGCCCACCCTAGGGGGAGGCTAACTGAAACACGGAAGGAGACAATACCGGAAGGAACC
CGCGCTATGACGGCAATAAAAAGACAGAATAAAACGCACGGTGTTGGGTCGTTTGTTCATAAACGCGGGG
TTCGGTCCCAGGGCTGGCACTCTGTCGATACCCCACCGAGACCCCATTGGGGCCAATACGCCCGCGTTTC
TTCCTTTTCCCCACCCCACCCCCCAAGTTCGGGTGAAGGCCCAGGGCTCGCAGCCAACGTCGGGGCGGCA
GGCCCTGCCATAGCCTCAGGTTACTCATATATACTTTAGATTGATTTAAAACTTCATTTTTAATTTAAAA
GGATCTAGGTGAAGATCCTTTTTGATAATCTCATGACCAAAATCCCTTAACGTGAGTTTTCGTTCCACTG
AGCGTCAGACCCCGTAGAAAAGATCAAAGGATCTTCTTGAGATCCTTTTTTTCTGCGCGTAATCTGCTGC
TTGCAAACAAAAAAACCACCGCTACCAGCGGTGGTTTGTTTGCCGGATCAAGAGCTACCAACTCTTTTTC
CGAAGGTAACTGGCTTCAGCAGAGCGCAGATACCAAATACTGTTCTTCTAGTGTAGCCGTAGTTAGGCCA
CCACTTCAAGAACTCTGTAGCACCGCCTACATACCTCGCTCTGCTAATCCTGTTACCAGTGGCTGCTGCC
AGTGGCGATAAGTCGTGTCTTACCGGGTTGGACTCAAGACGATAGTTACCGGATAAGGCGCAGCGGTCGG
GCTGAACGGGGGGTTCGTGCACACAGCCCAGCTTGGAGCGAACGACCTACACCGAACTGAGATACCTACA
GCGTGAGCTATGAGAAAGCGCCACGCTTCCCGAAGGGAGAAAGGCGGACAGGTATCCGGTAAGCGGCAGG
GTCGGAACAGGAGAGCGCACGAGGGAGCTTCCAGGGGGAAACGCCTGGTATCTTTATAGTCCTGTCGGGT
TTCGCCACCTCTGACTTGAGCGTCGATTTTTGTGATGCTCGTCAGGGGGGCGGAGCCTATGGAAAAACGC
CAGCAACGCGGCCTTTTTACGGTTCCTGGCCTTTTGCTGGCCTTTTGCTCACATGTTCTTTCCTGCGTTA
TCCCCTGATTCTGTGGATAACCGTATTACCGCCATGCAT
Features (pLannotate 1.2.2; 18 found; start..end, strand, type, name):
     61..364     +  enhancer       CMV enhancer: human cytomegalovirus immediate early enhancer
    365..568     +  promoter       CMV promoter: human cytomegalovirus (CMV) immediate early promoter
    564..597     +  LTR            5' LTR (truncated) (fragment): truncated 5' long terminal repeat (LTR) from HIV-1
    613..631     +  promoter       T7 promoter: promoter for bacteriophage T7 RNA polymerase
    665..1381    +  CDS            EGFP: EGFP is a basic (constitutively fluorescent) green fluorescent protein published in 1996, derived from Aequorea victoria. It is reported to be a rapidly-maturing weak dimer with moderate acid sensitivity.
   1382..1402    +  misc_feature   MCS (fragment): multiple cloning site
   1400..2266    +  CDS            CNOT1 (fragment): CNOT1_HUMAN - Also known as CDC39, KIAA1007, NOT1. Experimental evidence at protein level: Swiss-Prot protein existence level 1. Scaffolding component of the CCR4-NOT complex which is one of the major cellular mRNA deadenylases and is linked to various cellular processes including bulk mRNA degradation, miRNA-mediated repression, translational repression during translational initiation and general transcription regulation. Additional complex functions may be a consequence of its influence on mRNA expression. Its scaffolding function implies its interaction with the catalytic complex module and
   2270..2291    +  misc_feature   MCS (fragment): multiple cloning site
   2303..2387    +  CDS            large T antigen (fragment): large T antigen from SV40 (simian virus 40)
   2410..2531    +  polyA_signal   SV40 poly(A) signal: SV40 polyadenylation signal
   2565..2993    -  rep_origin     f1 ori (sequence partly withheld): f1 bacteriophage origin of replication; arrow indicates direction of (+) strand synthesis
   3020..3124    +  promoter       AmpR promoter: bla
   3126..3483    +  promoter       SV40 promoter: SV40 enhancer and early promoter
   3518..4312    +  CDS            NeoR/KanR: aminoglycoside phosphotransferase from Tn5; aph(3')-II (or nptII); confers resistance to neomycin, kanamycin, and G418 (Geneticin®)
   4333..4485    +  CDS            ble (fragment): BLE_KLEPN - Experimental evidence at protein level: Swiss-Prot protein existence level 1. Binding protein with a strong affinity to the bleomycin family of antibiotics. Binds to CL990; an antimitotic-antibiotic compound. From Klebsiella pneumoniae.
   4544..4591    +  polyA_signal   HSV TK poly(A) signal: herpes simplex virus thymidine kinase polyadenylation signal (Cole and Stacy, 1985)
   4682..4698    -  polyA_signal   bGH poly(A) signal (fragment): bovine growth hormone polyadenylation signal
   4920..5508    +  rep_origin     ori: high-copy-number ColE1/pMB1/pBR322/pUC origin of replication
