[The description below was written by a language model from this plasmid's Addgene catalogue record and pLannotate feature annotations shown in this document.]
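Description:
pT7-EGFP-C1-HsNot1iso1_1318-1605_W is a 5.6 kb mammalian expression plasmid that produces a fragment of human CNOT1 (residues 1318–1605 of isoform 1) fused to the C-terminus of EGFP. The catalogue lists the backbone as unknown, but the name and the annotated features match an EGFP-C1-type layout with an added T7 promoter. The CMV immediate early enhancer and promoter drive transcription in mammalian cells. A bacteriophage T7 promoter lies between the CMV promoter and the EGFP start, which would in principle also allow transcription by T7 RNA polymerase. The EGFP coding sequence runs through a short remnant of the multiple cloning site into the CNOT1 fragment, and an SV40 polyadenylation signal follows. According to the record, the insert carries one silent mutation relative to the NCBI reference for isoform 1. The meaning of the "_W" suffix in the name is not stated.

The plasmid is propagated in E. coli at high copy from a ColE1/pUC-type origin and selected with kanamycin. The NeoR/KanR gene (Tn5 aminoglycoside phosphotransferase) sits behind both a bacterial bla promoter and the SV40 enhancer/early promoter and ends in an HSV TK poly(A) signal. The same marker can therefore give G418 resistance in mammalian cells. An f1 origin is also present. Several short annotated fragments (HIV-1 LTR, large T antigen, ble, bGH poly(A)) are most likely incidental matches or backbone remnants, not functional elements.

CNOT1 is the scaffold subunit of the CCR4-NOT deadenylase complex. The associated publication concerns the DDX6–CNOT1 complex and the tryptophan-binding pockets of CNOT9 in miRNA-mediated silencing. That context suggests the GFP-tagged fragment was used for expression and interaction studies in human cells, although the record itself states only mammalian expression as the purpose.
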