Addgene plasmid #147893: pT7-EGFP-C1-HsNot1iso1_1318-1605_W
Purpose: Mammalian Expression of HsNot1iso1_1318-1605
Depositing lab: Elisa Izaurralde. Depositing organization: Max Planck Institute for Developmental Biology. Publication: A DDX6-CNOT1 complex and W-binding pockets in CNOT9 reveal direct links between miRNA target recognition and silencing. Chen Y, Boland A, Kuzuoglu-Ozturk D, Bawankar P, Loh B, Chang CT, Weichenrieder O, Izaurralde E. Mol Cell. 2014 Jun 5;54(5):737-50. doi: 10.1016/j.molcel.2014.03.034. Epub 2014 Apr 24. PubMed 24768540.
Backbone
  Vector backbone: Unknown
  Vector type: Mammalian Expression
Growth in bacteria
  Bacterial resistance: Kanamycin, 50 μg/mL
  Growth temperature: 37°C
  Growth strain: DH5alpha
  Copy number: High Copy
Gene/Insert
  Gene/Insert name: HsNot1iso1_1318-1605
  Species: H. sapiens (human)
  Mutation: 1 silent mutation compared to the sequence of isoform 1 given by NCBI: NM_016284.4
  Entrez Gene: CNOT1 (a.k.a. AD-005, CDC39, HPE12, NOT1, NOT1H, VIBOS)
  Cloning method: Unknown
Terms and licenses: Academic/Nonprofit Terms; Industry Terms: Not Available to Industry
Depositor comments: Plasmids from this collection were made available to the research community and donated after the lab closed. Please note that the sequence provided by the depositing laboratory may be theoretical/predicted or based on Sanger sequencing results. There may be discrepancies between sequencing results obtained by Addgene and the depositor sequence. If an Addgene verified sequence is not available, please contact before placing your order to request that our lab fully sequence the plasmid.
How to cite: pT7-EGFP-C1-HsNot1iso1_1318-1605_W was a gift from Elisa Izaurralde (Addgene plasmid # 147893 ; http://n2t.net/addgene:147893 ; RRID:Addgene_147893)
